Addgene plasmid #73738: pMLS280
Purpose: (Empty Backbone) Simple cloning vector
Depositing lab: Erik Jorgensen. Depositing organization: University of Utah. Publication: SapTrap, a Toolkit for High-Throughput CRISPR/Cas9 Gene Modification in Caenorhabditis elegans. Schwartz ML, Jorgensen EM. Genetics. 2016 Feb 2. pii: genetics.115.184275. 10.1534/genetics.115.184275 PubMed 26837755.
Backbone
  Vector backbone: pDONR221
  Backbone manufacturer: Thermo Fisher
  Vector type: Unspecified
Growth in bacteria
  Bacterial resistance: Kanamycin, 50 μg/mL
  Growth temperature: 37°C
  Growth strain: Top10
  Copy number: High Copy
Gene/Insert
  Gene/Insert name: None
Terms and licenses: Academic/Nonprofit Terms; Industry Terms: Not Available to Industry
How to cite: pMLS280 was a gift from Erik Jorgensen (Addgene plasmid # 73738 ; http://n2t.net/addgene:73738 ; RRID:Addgene_73738)
