[The description below was written by a language model from this plasmid's Addgene catalogue record and pLannotate feature annotations shown in this document.]
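Description:
pMLS280 is a small (about 2.5 kb) empty bacterial cloning vector built on the pDONR221 Gateway donor backbone and deposited as part of the SapTrap toolkit for high-throughput CRISPR/Cas9 gene modification in Caenorhabditis elegans. The record describes it simply as a "simple cloning vector" with no insert, and the vector type is otherwise unspecified. It is propagated in E. coli at high copy number from a ColE1/pUC-type origin of replication and is selected with kanamycin through an aminoglycoside phosphotransferase (KanR) gene.

The feature table shows that the region where a Gateway cassette would normally sit in the parent backbone is instead occupied by a pBluescript-style multiple cloning site, flanked by convergently oriented T7 and T3 bacteriophage promoters. These promoters can serve for in vitro transcription of a cloned fragment in either direction and as common sequencing primer sites. No attP recombination sites, ccdB counterselection gene or chloramphenicol marker are annotated, suggesting the Gateway elements were replaced, although the record does not describe how the vector was constructed. Upstream of the polylinker lie the rrnB T1 and T2 transcription terminators, which help insulate the cloning site from read-through transcription originating in the backbone. Short annotated fragments of lacI and lacZα appear to be non-functional remnants; the lacZα piece is too short to imply blue/white screening.

In practice, pMLS280 is a minimal kanamycin-resistant recipient for restriction-based cloning of DNA fragments. The record does not state its specific role within the SapTrap workflow.
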