Features (pLannotate 1.2.2; 9 found; start..end, strand, type, name):
    121..213     +  CDS            lacI (fragment): lac repressor; lacI; The lac repressor binds to the lac operator to inhibit transcription in E. coli. This inhibition can be relieved by adding lactose or isopropyl-β-D-thiogalactopyranoside (IPTG).
    268..295     -  terminator     rrnB T2 terminator: transcription terminator T2 from the E. coli rrnB gene
    427..470     +  terminator     rrnB T1 terminator: Escherichia coli rrnB; transcription terminator T1 from the E. coli rrnB gene
    517..555     -  CDS            lacZα (fragment): LacZα fragment of β-galactosidase; lacZ fragment
    563..581     +  promoter       T7 promoter: promoter for bacteriophage T7 RNA polymerase
    590..697     -  misc_feature   MCS: pBluescript multiple cloning site
    710..728     -  promoter       T3 promoter: promoter for bacteriophage T3 RNA polymerase
    878..1687    +  CDS            KanR: aminoglycoside phosphotransferase; aph(3')-Ia; confers resistance to kanamycin in bacteria or G418 (Geneticin®) in eukaryotes
   1834..2422    +  rep_origin     ori: high-copy-number ColE1/pMB1/pBR322/pUC origin of replication
>Addgene plasmid #73738 | pMLS280 | depositor full sequence | sequence record 136626 | Full Sequence
CTTTCCTGCGTTATCCCCTGATTCTGTGGATAACCGTATTACCGCCTTTGAGTGAGCTGATACCGCTCGC
CGCAGCCGAACGACCGAGCGCAGCGAGTCAGTGAGCGAGGAAGCGGAAGAGCGCCCAATACGCAAACCGC
CTCTCCCCGCGCGTTGGCCGATTCATTAATGCAGCTGGCACGACAGGTTTCCCGACTGGAAAGCGGGCAG
TGAGCGCAACGCAATTAATACGCGTACCGCTAGCCAGGAAGAGTTTGTAGAAACGCAAAAAGGCCATCCG
TCAGGATGGCCTTCTGCTTAGTTTGATGCCTGGCAGTTTATGGCGGGCGTCCTGCCCGCCACCCTCCGGG
CCGTTGCTTCACAACGTTCAAATCCGCTCCCGGCGGATTTGTCCTACTCAGGAGAGCGTTCACCGACAAA
CAACAGATAAAACGAAAGGCCCAGTCTTCCGACTGAGCCTTTCGTTTTATTTGATGCCTGGCAGTTCCCT
ACTCTCGCGTTAACGCTAGCATGGATGTTTTCCCAGTCACGACGTTGTAAAACGACGGCCAGTGAGCGCG
CGTAATACGACTCACTATAGGGCGAATTGGGTACCGGGCCCCCCCTCGAGGTCGACGGTATCGATAAGCT
TGATATCGAATTCCTGCAGCCCGGGGGATCCACTAGTTCTAGAGCGGCCGCCACCGCGGTGGAGCTCCAG
CTTTTGTTCCCTTTAGTGAGGGTTAATTGCGCGCTTGGCGTAATCATGGTCATAGCTGTTTCCTGGCAGC
TCTGGCCCGTGTCTCAAAATCTCTGATGTTACATTGCACAAGATAAAAATATATCATCATGAACAATAAA
ACTGTCTGCTTACATAAACAGTAATACAAGGGGTGTTATGAGCCATATTCAACGGGAAACGTCGAGGCCG
CGATTAAATTCCAACATGGATGCTGATTTATATGGGTATAAATGGGCTCGCGATAATGTCGGGCAATCAG
GTGCGACAATCTATCGCTTGTATGGGAAGCCCGATGCGCCAGAGTTGTTTCTGAAACATGGCAAAGGTAG
CGTTGCCAATGATGTTACAGATGAGATGGTCAGACTAAACTGGCTGACGGAATTTATGCCTCTTCCGACC
ATCAAGCATTTTATCCGTACTCCTGATGATGCATGGTTACTCACCACTGCGATCCCCGGAAAAACAGCAT
TCCAGGTATTAGAAGAATATCCTGATTCAGGTGAAAATATTGTTGATGCGCTGGCAGTGTTCCTGCGCCG
GTTGCATTCGATTCCTGTTTGTAATTGTCCTTTTAACAGCGATCGCGTATTTCGTCTCGCTCAGGCGCAA
TCACGAATGAATAACGGTTTGGTTGATGCGAGTGATTTTGATGACGAGCGTAATGGCTGGCCTGTTGAAC
AAGTCTGGAAAGAAATGCATAAACTTTTGCCATTCTCACCGGATTCAGTCGTCACTCATGGTGATTTCTC
ACTTGATAACCTTATTTTTGACGAGGGGAAATTAATAGGTTGTATTGATGTTGGACGAGTCGGAATCGCA
GACCGATACCAGGATCTTGCCATCCTATGGAACTGCCTCGGTGAGTTTTCTCCTTCATTACAGAAACGGC
TTTTTCAAAAATATGGTATTGATAATCCTGATATGAATAAATTGCAGTTTCATTTGATGCTCGATGAGTT
TTTCTAATCAGAATTGGTTAATTGGTTGTAACACTGGCAGAGCATTACGCTGACTTGACGGGACGGCGCA
AGCTCATGACCAAAATCCCTTAACGTGAGTTACGCGTCGTTCCACTGAGCGTCAGACCCCGTAGAAAAGA
TCAAAGGATCTTCTTGAGATCCTTTTTTTCTGCGCGTAATCTGCTGCTTGCAAACAAAAAAACCACCGCT
ACCAGCGGTGGTTTGTTTGCCGGATCAAGAGCTACCAACTCTTTTTCCGAAGGTAACTGGCTTCAGCAGA
GCGCAGATACCAAATACTGTTCTTCTAGTGTAGCCGTAGTTAGGCCACCACTTCAAGAACTCTGTAGCAC
CGCCTACATACCTCGCTCTGCTAATCCTGTTACCAGTGGCTGCTGCCAGTGGCGATAAGTCGTGTCTTAC
CGGGTTGGACTCAAGACGATAGTTACCGGATAAGGCGCAGCGGTCGGGCTGAACGGGGGGTTCGTGCACA
CAGCCCAGCTTGGAGCGAACGACCTACACCGAACTGAGATACCTACAGCGTGAGCTATGAGAAAGCGCCA
CGCTTCCCGAAGGGAGAAAGGCGGACAGGTATCCGGTAAGCGGCAGGGTCGGAACAGGAGAGCGCACGAG
GGAGCTTCCAGGGGGAAACGCCTGGTATCTTTATAGTCCTGTCGGGTTTCGCCACCTCTGACTTGAGCGT
CGATTTTTGTGATGCTCGTCAGGGGGGCGGAGCCTATGGAAAAACGCCAGCAACGCGGCCTTTTTACGGT
TCCTGGCCTTTTGCTGGCCTTTTGCTCACATGTT
