>Addgene plasmid #73738 | pMLS280 | depositor partial sequence | sequence record 136627 | Multiple cloning site
TGTAAAACGACGGCCAGTGAGCGCGCGTAATACGACTCACTATAGGGCGAATTGGGTACCGGGCCCCCCC
TCGAGGTCGACGGTATCGATAAGCTTGATATCGAATTCCTGCAGCCCGGGGGATCCACTAGTTCTAGAGC
GGCCGCCACCGCGGTGGAGCTCCAGCTTTTGTTCCCTTTAGTGAGGGTTAATTGCGCGCTTGGCGTAATC
ATGGTCATAGCTGTTTCCTG
