>Addgene plasmid #73738 | pMLS280 | addgene partial sequence | sequence record 139603 | M13-F20 5'-TGTAAAACGACGGCCAGT-3'
GGGCGAATTGGGTACCGGGCCCCCCCTCGAGGTCGACGGTATCGATAAGCTTGATATCGAATTCCTGCAG
CCCGGGGGATCCACTAGTTCTAGAGCGGCCGCCACCGCGGTGGAGCTCCAGCTTTTGTTCCCTTTAGTGA
GGGTTAATTGCGCGCTTGGCGTAATCATGGTCATAGCTGTTTCCTGGCAGCTCTGGCCCGTGTCTCAAAA
TCTCTGATGTTACATTGCACAAGATAAAAATATATCATCATGAACAATAAAACTGTCTGCTTACATAAAC
AGTAATACAAGGGGTGTTATGAGCCATATTCAACGGGAAACGTCGAGGCCGCGATTAAATTCCAACATGG
ATGCTGATTTATATGGGTATAAATGGGCTCGCGATAATGTCGGGCAATCAGGTGCGACAATCTATCGCTT
GTATGGGAAGCCCGATGCGCCAGAGTTGTTTCTGAAACATGGCAAAGGTAGCGTTGCCAATGATGTTACA
GATGAGATGGTCAGACTAAACTGGCTGACGGAATTTATGCCTCTTCCGACCATCAAGCATTTTATCCGTA
CTCCTGATGATGCATGGTTACTCACCACTGCGATCCCCGGAAAAACAGCATTCCAGGTATTAGAAGAATA
TCCTGATTCAGGTGAAAATATTGTTGATGCGCTGGCAGTGTTCCTGCGCCGGTTGCATTCGATTCCTGTT
TGTAATTGTCCTTTTAACAGCGATCGCGTATTTCGTCTCGCTCAGGCGCAATCACGAATGAATAACGGTT
TGGTTGATGCGAGTGATTTTGATGACGAGCGTAATGGCTGGCCTGTTGAACAAGTCTGGAAAGAAATGCA
TAAACTTTTGCCATTCTCACCGGATTCAGTCGTCACTCATGGTGATTTCTCACTTGATAACCTTATTTTT
GACGAGGGGAAATTAATAGGTTGTATTGATGTTGGACGAGTCGGAATCGCAGACCGATACCAGGATCTTG
CCATCCTATGGAACTGCCTCGGTGAGTTTTCTCCTTCATTACAGAAACGGCTTTTTCAAAAATATGGTAT
TGATAATCCTGA
