>Addgene plasmid #73738 | pMLS280 | addgene partial sequence | sequence record 139604 | M13-Rev 5'-CAGGAAACAGCTATGACC-3'
TAACCCTCACTAAAGGGAACAAAAGCTGGAGCTCCACCGCGGTGGCGGCCGCTCTAGAACTAGTGGATCC
CCCGGGCTGCAGGAATTCGATATCAAGCTTATCGATACCGTCGACCTCGAGGGGGGGCCCGGTACCCAAT
TCGCCCTATAGTGAGTCGTATTACGCGCGCTCACTGGCCGTCGTTTTACAACGTCGTGACTGGGAAAACA
TCCATGCTAGCGTTAACGCGAGAGTAGGGAACTGCCAGGCATCAAATAAAACGAAAGGCTCAGTCGGAAG
ACTGGGCCTTTCGTTTTATCTGTTGTTTGTCGGTGAACGCTCTCCTGAGTAGGACAAATCCGCCGGGAGC
GGATTTGAACGTTGTGAAGCAACGGCCCGGAGGGTGGCGGGCAGGACGCCCGCCATAAACTGCCAGGCAT
CAAACTAAGCAGAAGGCCATCCTGACGGATGGCCTTTTTGCGTTTCTACAAACTCTTCCTGGCTAGCGGT
ACGCGTATTAATTGCGTTGCGCTCACTGCCCGCTTTCCAGTCGGGAAACCTGTCGTGCCAGCTGCATTAA
TGAATCGGCCAACGCGCGGGGAGAGGCGGTTTGCGTATTGGGCGCTCTTCCGCTTCCTCGCTCACTGACT
CGCTGCGCTCGGTCGTTCGGCTGCGGCGAGCGGTATCAGCTCACTCAAAGGCGGTAATACGGTTATCCAC
AGAATCAGGGGATAA
